Addgene plasmid #232815: pGNL2-#26
Purpose: Mammalian expression of GNL2 (593-660aa)
Depositing lab: Shiro Iuchi.
Backbone
  Vector backbone: pEGFP-C2
  Vector type: Mammalian Expression
Growth in bacteria
  Bacterial resistance: Kanamycin, 50 μg/mL
  Growth temperature: 37°C
  Growth strain: NEB Stable
  Copy number: High Copy
Gene/Insert
  Gene/Insert name: GNL2 fragment (593-660aa)
  Species: H. sapiens (human)
  Mutation: deletion (1-592aa, 661-731aa)
  Entrez Gene: GNL2 (a.k.a. HUMAUANTIG, NGP1, Ngp-1, Nog2, Nug2)
  Tag / fusion protein: EGFP (N terminal on insert)
  Cloning method: Other
Terms and licenses: Academic/Nonprofit Terms; Industry Terms: Not Available to Industry
How to cite: pGNL2-#26 was a gift from Shiro Iuchi (Addgene plasmid # 232815)
