[The description below was written by a language model from this plasmid's Addgene catalogue record and pLannotate feature annotations shown in this document.]
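Description:
pGNL2-#26 is a mammalian expression plasmid built on the pEGFP-C2 backbone that produces a short fragment of human GNL2 (also known as NGP1, Nog2 or Nug2) fused to the C-terminus of EGFP. The insert encodes residues 593-660 only; the remaining N-terminal (1-592) and C-terminal (661-731) portions of the protein are deleted. Full-length GNL2 is a nucleolar GTPase that associates with pre-60S ribosomal subunits and is needed for their maturation and nuclear export.

Transcription of the fusion is driven by the human cytomegalovirus immediate early enhancer and promoter. The EGFP coding sequence comes first, followed by a remnant of the multiple cloning site that serves as a linker, and then the GNL2 fragment. An SV40 polyadenylation signal terminates the transcript; the short "large T antigen" match annotated just upstream of it most likely reflects SV40-derived sequence flanking that signal rather than a deliberate coding element. The NeoR/KanR gene (Tn5 aminoglycoside phosphotransferase) sits behind a dual bacterial (AmpR-type) and SV40 early promoter and ends with an HSV TK polyadenylation signal, so it gives kanamycin resistance in E. coli and can give G418 resistance in mammalian cells. A high-copy pUC-type origin supports bacterial propagation, and an f1 origin is also present. The small ble and bGH poly(A) fragments appear to be incidental backbone matches.

The record states only that the plasmid is for mammalian expression of this GNL2 fragment. As a fluorescently tagged deletion construct, it would suit visualising the fragment in transfected cells, for example in domain-mapping work.
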