Features (pLannotate 1.2.2; 15 found; start..end, strand, type, name):
     61..364     +  enhancer       CMV enhancer: human cytomegalovirus immediate early enhancer
    365..568     +  promoter       CMV promoter: human cytomegalovirus (CMV) immediate early promoter
    613..1329    +  CDS            EGFP: EGFP is a basic (constitutively fluorescent) green fluorescent protein published in 1996, derived from Aequorea victoria. It is reported to be a rapidly-maturing weak dimer with moderate acid sensitivity.
   1335..1368    +  misc_feature   MCS (fragment): multiple cloning site
   1369..1572    +  CDS            GNL2 (fragment): NOG2_HUMAN - Also known as NGP1. Experimental evidence at protein level: Swiss-Prot protein existence level 1. GTPase that associates with pre-60S ribosomal subunits in the nucleolus and is required for their nuclear export and maturation (By similarity). May promote cell proliferation possibly by increasing p53/TP53 protein levels, and consequently those of its downstream product CDKN1A/p21, and decreasing RPL23A protein levels (PubMed:26203195). From Homo sapiens (Human).
   1577..1661    +  CDS            large T antigen (fragment): large T antigen from SV40 (simian virus 40)
   1684..1805    +  polyA_signal   SV40 poly(A) signal: SV40 polyadenylation signal
   1839..2267    -  rep_origin     f1 ori (sequence partly withheld): f1 bacteriophage origin of replication; arrow indicates direction of (+) strand synthesis
   2294..2398    +  promoter       AmpR promoter: bla
   2400..2757    +  promoter       SV40 promoter: SV40 enhancer and early promoter
   2792..3586    +  CDS            NeoR/KanR: aminoglycoside phosphotransferase from Tn5; aph(3')-II (or nptII); confers resistance to neomycin, kanamycin, and G418 (Geneticin®)
   3607..3759    +  CDS            ble (fragment): BLE_KLEPN - Experimental evidence at protein level: Swiss-Prot protein existence level 1. Binding protein with a strong affinity to the bleomycin family of antibiotics. Binds to CL990; an antimitotic-antibiotic compound. From Klebsiella pneumoniae.
   3818..3865    +  polyA_signal   HSV TK poly(A) signal: herpes simplex virus thymidine kinase polyadenylation signal (Cole and Stacy, 1985)
   3956..3972    -  polyA_signal   bGH poly(A) signal (fragment): bovine growth hormone polyadenylation signal
   4194..4782    +  rep_origin     ori: high-copy-number ColE1/pMB1/pBR322/pUC origin of replication
>Addgene plasmid #232815 | pGNL2-#26 | addgene full sequence | sequence record 462736 | Addgene NGS Result
TAGTTATTAATAGTAATCAATTACGGGGTCATTAGTTCATAGCCCATATATGGAGTTCCGCGTTACATAA
CTTACGGTAAATGGCCCGCCTGGCTGACCGCCCAACGACCCCCGCCCATTGACGTCAATAATGACGTATG
TTCCCATAGTAACGCCAATAGGGACTTTCCATTGACGTCAATGGGTGGAGTATTTACGGTAAACTGCCCA
CTTGGCAGTACATCAAGTGTATCATATGCCAAGTACGCCCCCTATTGACGTCAATGACGGTAAATGGCCC
GCCTGGCATTATGCCCAGTACATGACCTTATGGGACTTTCCTACTTGGCAGTACATCTACGTATTAGTCA
TCGCTATTACCATGGTGATGCGGTTTTGGCAGTACATCAATGGGCGTGGATAGCGGTTTGACTCACGGGG
ATTTCCAAGTCTCCACCCCATTGACGTCAATGGGAGTTTGTTTTGGCACCAAAATCAACGGGACTTTCCA
AAATGTCGTAACAACTCCGCCCCATTGACGCAAATGGGCGGTAGGCGTGTACGGTGGGAGGTCTATATAA
GCAGAGCTGGTTTAGTGAACCGTCAGATCCGCTAGCGCTACCGGTCGCCACCATGGTGAGCAAGGGCGAG
GAGCTGTTCACCGGGGTGGTGCCCATCCTGGTCGAGCTGGACGGCGACGTAAACGGCCACAAGTTCAGCG
TGTCCGGCGAGGGCGAGGGCGATGCCACCTACGGCAAGCTGACCCTGAAGTTCATCTGCACCACCGGCAA
GCTGCCCGTGCCCTGGCCCACCCTCGTGACCACCCTGACCTACGGCGTGCAGTGCTTCAGCCGCTACCCC
GACCACATGAAGCAGCACGACTTCTTCAAGTCCGCCATGCCCGAAGGCTACGTCCAGGAGCGCACCATCT
TCTTCAAGGACGACGGCAACTACAAGACCCGCGCCGAGGTGAAGTTCGAGGGCGACACCCTGGTGAACCG
CATCGAGCTGAAGGGCATCGACTTCAAGGAGGACGGCAACATCCTGGGGCACAAGCTGGAGTACAACTAC
AACAGCCACAACGTCTATATCATGGCCGACAAGCAGAAGAACGGCATCAAGGTGAACTTCAAGATCCGCC
ACAACATCGAGGACGGCAGCGTGCAGCTCGCCGACCACTACCAGCAGAACACCCCCATCGGCGACGGCCC
CGTGCTGCTGCCCGACAACCACTACCTGAGCACCCAGTCCGCCCTGAGCAAAGACCCCAACGAGAAGCGC
GATCACATGGTCCTGCTGGAGTTCGTGACCGCCGCCGGGATCACTCTCGGCATGGACGAGCTGTACAAGT
CCGGCCGGACTCAGATCTCGAGCTCAAGCTTCGAATTCACCAAAGCCGTTATTAAAGCACTGGATGAGAA
GATTGCCAAATATCAGAAGTTTCTAGACAAAGCCAAAGCCAAAAAGTTTTCAGCAGTCAGAATATCCAAG
GGACTGAGTGAAAAGATATTTGCAAAACCTGAAGAACAAAGAAAAACACTGGAAGAAGATGTAGATGACA
GAGCACCTTCCAAAAAGGGAAAGAAGCGGAAGTAACTGATCATAATCAGCCATACCACATTTGTAGAGGT
TTTACTTGCTTTAAAAAACCTCCCACACCTCCCCCTGAACCTGAAACATAAAATGAATGCAATTGTTGTT
GTTAACTTGTTTATTGCAGCTTATAATGGTTACAAATAAAGCAATAGCATCACAAATTTCACAAATAAAG
CATTTTTTTCACTGCATTCTAGTTGTGGTTTGTCCAAACTCATCAATGTATCTTAACGCGTAAATTGTAA
GCGTTAATATTTTGTTAAAATTCGCGTTAAATTTTTGTTAAATCAGCTCATTTTTTAACCAATAGGCCGA
AATCGGCAAAATCCCTTATAAATCAAAAGAATAGACCGAGATAGGGT
[37 nt withheld, positions 1938-1974]
AAAGAACGTGGACTCCAACGTCAAAGG
[49 nt withheld, positions 2002-2050]
T
[91 nt withheld, positions 2052-2142]
G
[124 nt withheld, positions 2144-2267]
CAGGTGGCACTTTTCGGGGAAATGTGCGCGGAACCCCTATTTGTTTATTTTTCTAAATACATTCAAATAT
GTATCCGCTCATGAGACAATAACCCTGATAAATGCTTCAATAATATTGAAAAAGGAAGAGTCCTGAGGCG
GAAAGAACCAGCTGTGGAATGTGTGTCAGTTAGGGTGTGGAAAGTCCCCAGGCTCCCCAGCAGGCAGAAG
TATGCAAAGCATGCATCTCAATTAGTCAGCAACCAGGTGTGGAAAGTCCCCAGGCTCCCCAGCAGGCAGA
AGTATGCAAAGCATGCATCTCAATTAGTCAGCAACCATAGTCCCGCCCCTAACTCCGCCCATCCCGCCCC
TAACTCCGCCCAGTTCCGCCCATTCTCCGCCCCATGGCTGACTAATTTTTTTTATTTATGCAGAGGCCGA
GGCCGCCTCGGCCTCTGAGCTATTCCAGAAGTAGTGAGGAGGCTTTTTTGGAGGCCTAGGCTTTTGCAAA
GATCGATCAAGAGACAGGATGAGGATCGTTTCGCATGATTGAACAAGATGGATTGCACGCAGGTTCTCCG
GCCGCTTGGGTGGAGAGGCTATTCGGCTATGACTGGGCACAACAGACAATCGGCTGCTCTGATGCCGCCG
TGTTCCGGCTGTCAGCGCAGGGGCGCCCGGTTCTTTTTGTCAAGACCGACCTGTCCGGTGCCCTGAATGA
ACTGCAAGACGAGGCAGCGCGGCTATCGTGGCTGGCCACGACGGGCGTTCCTTGCGCAGCTGTGCTCGAC
GTTGTCACTGAAGCGGGAAGGGACTGGCTGCTATTGGGCGAAGTGCCGGGGCAGGATCTCCTGTCATCTC
ACCTTGCTCCTGCCGAGAAAGTATCCATCATGGCTGATGCAATGCGGCGGCTGCATACGCTTGATCCGGC
TACCTGCCCATTCGACCACCAAGCGAAACATCGCATCGAGCGAGCACGTACTCGGATGGAAGCCGGTCTT
GTCGATCAGGATGATCTGGACGAAGAGCATCAGGGGCTCGCGCCAGCCGAACTGTTCGCCAGGCTCAAGG
CGAGCATGCCCGACGGCGAGGATCTCGTCGTGACCCATGGCGATGCCTGCTTGCCGAATATCATGGTGGA
AAATGGCCGCTTTTCTGGATTCATCGACTGTGGCCGGCTGGGTGTGGCGGACCGCTATCAGGACATAGCG
TTGGCTACCCGTGATATTGCTGAAGAGCTTGGCGGCGAATGGGCTGACCGCTTCCTCGTGCTTTACGGTA
TCGCCGCTCCCGATTCGCAGCGCATCGCCTTCTATCGCCTTCTTGACGAGTTCTTCTGAGCGGGACTCTG
GGGTTCGAAATGACCGACCAAGCGACGCCCAACCTGCCATCACGAGATTTCGATTCCACCGCCGCCTTCT
ATGAAAGGTTGGGCTTCGGAATCGTTTTCCGGGACGCCGGCTGGATGATCCTCCAGCGCGGGGATCTCAT
GCTGGAGTTCTTCGCCCACCCTAGGGGGAGGCTAACTGAAACACGGAAGGAGACAATACCGGAAGGAACC
CGCGCTATGACGGCAATAAAAAGACAGAATAAAACGCACGGTGTTGGGTCGTTTGTTCATAAACGCGGGG
TTCGGTCCCAGGGCTGGCACTCTGTCGATACCCCACCGAGACCCCATTGGGGCCAATACGCCCGCGTTTC
TTCCTTTTCCCCACCCCACCCCCCAAGTTCGGGTGAAGGCCCAGGGCTCGCAGCCAACGTCGGGGCGGCA
GGCCCTGCCATAGCCTCAGGTTACTCATATATACTTTAGATTGATTTAAAACTTCATTTTTAATTTAAAA
GGATCTAGGTGAAGATCCTTTTTGATAATCTCATGACCAAAATCCCTTAACGTGAGTTTTCGTTCCACTG
AGCGTCAGACCCCGTAGAAAAGATCAAAGGATCTTCTTGAGATCCTTTTTTTCTGCGCGTAATCTGCTGC
TTGCAAACAAAAAAACCACCGCTACCAGCGGTGGTTTGTTTGCCGGATCAAGAGCTACCAACTCTTTTTC
CGAAGGTAACTGGCTTCAGCAGAGCGCAGATACCAAATACTGTTCTTCTAGTGTAGCCGTAGTTAGGCCA
CCACTTCAAGAACTCTGTAGCACCGCCTACATACCTCGCTCTGCTAATCCTGTTACCAGTGGCTGCTGCC
AGTGGCGATAAGTCGTGTCTTACCGGGTTGGACTCAAGACGATAGTTACCGGATAAGGCGCAGCGGTCGG
GCTGAACGGGGGGTTCGTGCACACAGCCCAGCTTGGAGCGAACGACCTACACCGAACTGAGATACCTACA
GCGTGAGCTATGAGAAAGCGCCACGCTTCCCGAAGGGAGAAAGGCGGACAGGTATCCGGTAAGCGGCAGG
GTCGGAACAGGAGAGCGCACGAGGGAGCTTCCAGGGGGAAACGCCTGGTATCTTTATAGTCCTGTCGGGT
TTCGCCACCTCTGACTTGAGCGTCGATTTTTGTGATGCTCGTCAGGGGGGCGGAGCCTATGGAAAAACGC
CAGCAACGCGGCCTTTTTACGGTTCCTGGCCTTTTGCTGGCCTTTTGCTCACATGTTCTTTCCTGCGTTA
TCCCCTGATTCTGTGGATAACCGTATTACCGCCATGCAT
