>Addgene plasmid #232815 | pGNL2-#26 | depositor partial sequence | sequence record 457850 | GNL2 (593-660aa)
NGNCCGNATTCNNGCTCAGCTTCGATTCACCAAAGCCGTTATTAAAGCACTGGATGAGAAGATTGCCAAA
TATCAGAAGTTTCTAGACAAAGCCAAAGCCAAAAAGTTTTCAGCAGTCAGAATATCCAAGGGACTGAGTG
AAAAGATATTTGCAAAACCTGAAGAACAAAGAAAAACACTGGAAGAAGATGTAGATGACAGAGCACCTTC
CAAAAAGGGAAAGAAGCGGAAGTAACTGATCATAATCAGCCATACCACATTTGTAGAGGTTTTACTTGCT
TTAAAAAACCTCCCACACCTCCCCCTGAACCTGAAACATAAAATGAATGCAATTGTTGTTGTTAACTTGT
TTATTGCAGCTTATAATGGTTACAAATAAAGCAATAGCATCACAAATTTCACAAATAAAGCATTTTTTTC
ACTGCATTCTAGTTGTGGTTTGTCCAAACTCATCAATGTATCTTAACGCGTAAATTGTAAGCGTTAATAT
TTTGTTAAAATTCGCGTTAAATTTTTGTTAAATCAGCTCATTTTTTAACCAATAGGCCGAAATCGGCAAA
ATCCCTTATAAATCAAAAGAATAGACCGAGATAGGGT
[37 nt withheld, positions 598-634]
AAAGAACGTGGACTCCAACGTCAAAGG
[49 nt withheld, positions 662-710]
T
[91 nt withheld, positions 712-802]
G
[124 nt withheld, positions 804-927]
CANNGGCACTTTTCGGGGNNTGTGCGCGGAACCCTATTGTTTATTTTTCTAANACATTCANATGTATCCG
CTCATGAGACAATACCTGATAATTGCTTCANANATTGAAANNNNNAGTCTGAGGCGGAANNANNNCCTGT
GNNNTGTGTGTCAGTAGGTGTGNNNNNNCCCAN
